>Addgene plasmid #47337 | pCMV10/3xflag-Clock L57E | addgene partial sequence | sequence record 69298 | cmv-fwd
GTGAACCGTCAGAATTAACCATGGACTACAAAGACCATGACGGTGATTATAAAGATCATGACATCGATTA
CAAGGATGACGATGACAAGCTTGCGGCCGCGATGGTGTTTACCGTAAGCTGTAGTAAAATGAGCTCAATT
GTTGACAGAGATGACAGTAGTATTTTTGATGGATTGGTGGAAGAAGATGACAAGGACAAAGCAAAAAGAG
TATCTAGAAACAAATCAGAAAAGAAACGTAGAGATCAGTTCAATGTCCTCATTAAGGAGGAGGGGTCTAT
GCTTCCTGGTAACGCGAGAAAGATGGACAAGTCTACTGTTCTACAGAAGAGCATTGATTTTTTGCGCAAA
CATAAAGAGACCACTGCACAGTCAGATGCTAGTGAGATTCGACAGGACTGGAAACCCACATTCCTTAGTA
ATGAAGAGTTTACACAGTTAATGTTAGAGGCTCTTGATGGTTTTTTTTTAGCGATCATGACAGATGGAAG
TATAATATATGTATCTGAGAGTGTAACTTCGTTACTTGAACATTTACCATCTGATCTTGTGGATCAAAGT
ATATTTAATTTTATCCCAGAGGGAGAACATTCAGAGGTTTATAAGATACTCTCTACTCATCTGCTGGAAA
GTGACTCATTAACCCCTGAGTACTTAAAATCAAAAAATCAGTTAGAATTCTGTTGTCACATGCTTCGAGG
AACAATAGACCCAAAGGAGCCATCCACCTATGAATATGTGAGATTTATAGGAAATTTTAAATCTTTAACC
AGTGTATCAACTTCAACACACAATGGTTTTGAAGGAACTATACAACGCACACATAGGCCTTCTTATGAAG
ATAGAGTTTGTTTTGTAGCTACTGTCAGATTAGCTACACCTCAGTTCATCAAGGAAATGTGTACTGTTGA
A
