[The description below was written by a language model from this plasmid's Addgene catalogue record.]
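Description:
pCMV10/3xflag-Clock L57E is a mammalian expression plasmid built on a commercial pCMV10 3xFLAG backbone. It carries the mouse Clock coding sequence with a single amino-acid substitution, leucine 57 to glutamate. The insert was placed between NotI and BglII sites, both of which remain intact, and it is transcribed from the CMV promoter, a strong constitutive viral promoter widely used for transient expression in cultured mammalian cells. The protein is produced as a fusion with a triple FLAG epitope, which allows detection and pull-down with anti-FLAG antibodies. The record does not say at which terminus the tag sits. In bacteria the plasmid is selected with ampicillin. The copy number is listed as unknown, and the record gives no details of the replication origin, the polyadenylation signal or any mammalian selection marker. No feature table is provided.

CLOCK is a core circadian transcription factor that acts as a heterodimer with BMAL1, and this construct comes from work on the crystal structure of that activator complex. The stated purpose is use of the mutant in co-immunoprecipitation experiments. A structure-guided point mutant such as L57E would typically be expressed alongside a binding partner and compared with wild-type tagged CLOCK to test whether the altered residue contributes to complex formation. The record itself does not describe the effect of the substitution or name the partner protein used in the assays, so those details cannot be drawn from it.
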