Addgene plasmid #47337: pCMV10/3xflag-Clock L57E
Purpose: Mutation used for co-IPs
Depositing lab: Joseph Takahashi. Depositing organization: University of Texas Southwestern Medical Center. Publication: Crystal structure of the heterodimeric CLOCK:BMAL1 transcriptional activator complex. Huang N, Chelliah Y, Shan Y, Taylor CA, Yoo SH, Partch C, Green CB, Zhang H, Takahashi JS. Science. 2012 Jul 13;337(6091):189-94. doi: 10.1126/science.1222804. Epub 2012 May 31. PubMed 22653727.
Backbone
  Vector backbone: pCMV103Xflag
  Backbone manufacturer: sigma
  Vector type: Mammalian Expression
Growth in bacteria
  Bacterial resistance: Ampicillin, 100 μg/mL
  Growth temperature: 37°C
  Growth strain: DH5alpha
  Copy number: Unknown
Gene/Insert
  Gene/Insert name: Clock
  Species: M. musculus (mouse)
  Mutation: L57E
  Entrez Gene: Clock (a.k.a. 5330400M04Rik, KAT13D)
  Promoter: CMV
  Tag / fusion protein: 3x Flag
  Cloning method: Restriction Enzyme; 5′ cloning site NotI (not destroyed); 3′ cloning site BglII (not destroyed)
  Sequencing primers: 5′ CMV-F
Terms and licenses: Academic/Nonprofit Terms; Industry Terms: Not Available to Industry
How to cite: pCMV10/3xflag-Clock L57E was a gift from Joseph Takahashi (Addgene plasmid # 47337 ; http://n2t.net/addgene:47337 ; RRID:Addgene_47337)
